Addgene plasmid #103819: pPHR-mCherry-NLS
Purpose: Soluble BLInCR mock effector that is recruited to 'localizer' sites upon blue light illumination
Depositing lab: Karsten Rippe. Depositing organization: Deutsches Krebsforschungszentrum (DKFZ). Publication: Real-time observation of light-controlled transcription in living cells. Rademacher A, Erdel F, Trojanowski J, Schumacher S, Rippe K. J Cell Sci. 2017 Dec 15;130(24):4213-4224. doi: 10.1242/jcs.205534. Epub 2017 Nov 9. PubMed 29122982.
Backbone
  Vector backbone: pmCherry-N1
  Backbone manufacturer: Clontech
  Backbone size w/o insert (bp): 3945
  Vector type: Mammalian Expression
  Selectable markers: Neomycin (select with G418)
Growth in bacteria
  Bacterial resistance: Kanamycin, 50 μg/mL
  Growth temperature: 37°C
  Growth strain: DH5alpha
  Copy number: High Copy
Gene/Insert
  Gene/Insert name: PHR-mCherry-NLS (alt name: PHR domain of CRY2)
  Species: A. thaliana (mustard weed)
  Insert size (bp): 2246
  Entrez Gene: CRY2 (a.k.a. AT1G04400, AT-PHH1, ATCRY2, CRYPTOCHROME 2 APOPROTEIN, F19P19.14, F19P19_14, FHA, PHH1, cryptochrome 2)
  Promoter: CMV
  Cloning method: Restriction Enzyme; 5′ cloning site XhoI (not destroyed); 3′ cloning site NotI (not destroyed)
  Sequencing primers: 5′ CMV-F
Terms and licenses: Academic/Nonprofit Terms; Industry Terms: Not Available to Industry
Depositor comments: Nuclear localization signal (NLS) inserted by PCR
How to cite: pPHR-mCherry-NLS was a gift from Karsten Rippe (Addgene plasmid # 103819 ; http://n2t.net/addgene:103819 ; RRID:Addgene_103819)
