[The description below was written by a language model from this plasmid's Addgene catalogue record and pLannotate feature annotations shown in this document.]
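Description:
pPHR-mCherry-NLS is a mammalian expression plasmid built on the Clontech pmCherry-N1 backbone, with a total length of about 6.2 kb. It is maintained in E. coli at high copy through a pUC-type ColE1 origin and also carries an f1 origin. A single Tn5 NeoR/KanR gene serves both hosts. A bacterial (bla-type) promoter drives it for kanamycin selection in bacteria, and the SV40 enhancer/early promoter drives it for G418 selection in mammalian cells, with an HSV TK polyadenylation signal downstream. The two sequence records (depositor and repository NGS) are the same length and show the same feature order, offset by only a few bases in numbering. Short hits annotated as ble, bGH poly(A) and large T antigen fragments appear to be backbone remnants rather than functional parts.

The payload is one fusion open reading frame cloned between XhoI and NotI. It is expressed from the CMV immediate-early enhancer/promoter and terminated by the SV40 poly(A) signal. It encodes the N-terminal photolyase homology region (PHR) of Arabidopsis thaliana cryptochrome 2, followed by the red fluorescent protein mCherry and a C-terminal SV40 large T antigen nuclear localization signal, which the depositor added by PCR. CRY2PHR binds CIB1 on exposure to blue light, so this soluble nuclear protein can be drawn on illumination to sites marked by a partner "localizer" construct, and mCherry allows the relocation to be followed by live-cell imaging. Because it carries no functional effector domain, it acts as the mock effector control in the BLInCR light-inducible recruitment system, which is used to study light-controlled transcription in living cells.
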