Features (pLannotate 1.2.2; 16 found; start..end, strand, type, name):
     61..364     +  enhancer       CMV enhancer: human cytomegalovirus immediate early enhancer
    365..568     +  promoter       CMV promoter: human cytomegalovirus (CMV) immediate early promoter
    591..618     +  misc_feature   MCS (fragment): multiple cloning site
    625..2118    +  CDS            CRY2PHR: N-terminal photolyase homology region of Arabidopsis thaliana cryptochrome 2 binds to CIB1 upon exposure to blue light (Kennedy et al., 2010)
   2128..2835    +  CDS            mCherry: mCherry is a basic (constitutively fluorescent) red fluorescent protein published in 2004, derived from Discosoma sp.. It is reported to be a very rapidly-maturing monomer with low acid sensitivity.
   2836..2856    +  CDS            SV40 NLS: nuclear localization signal of SV40 (simian virus 40) large T antigen
   2873..2956    +  CDS            large T antigen (fragment): large T antigen from SV40 (simian virus 40)
   2979..3100    +  polyA_signal   SV40 poly(A) signal: SV40 polyadenylation signal
   3134..3562    -  rep_origin     f1 ori (sequence partly withheld): f1 bacteriophage origin of replication; arrow indicates direction of (+) strand synthesis
   3589..3693    +  promoter       AmpR promoter: bla
   3695..4052    +  promoter       SV40 promoter: SV40 enhancer and early promoter
   4087..4881    +  CDS            NeoR/KanR: aminoglycoside phosphotransferase from Tn5; aph(3')-II (or nptII); confers resistance to neomycin, kanamycin, and G418 (Geneticin®)
   4902..5054    +  CDS            ble (fragment): BLE_KLEPN - Experimental evidence at protein level: Swiss-Prot protein existence level 1. Binding protein with a strong affinity to the bleomycin family of antibiotics. Binds to CL990; an antimitotic-antibiotic compound. From Klebsiella pneumoniae.
   5113..5160    +  polyA_signal   HSV TK poly(A) signal: herpes simplex virus thymidine kinase polyadenylation signal (Cole and Stacy, 1985)
   5251..5267    -  polyA_signal   bGH poly(A) signal (fragment): bovine growth hormone polyadenylation signal
   5489..6077    +  rep_origin     ori: high-copy-number ColE1/pMB1/pBR322/pUC origin of replication
>Addgene plasmid #103819 | pPHR-mCherry-NLS | depositor full sequence | sequence record 196716 | Full Sequence
TAGTTATTAATAGTAATCAATTACGGGGTCATTAGTTCATAGCCCATATATGGAGTTCCGCGTTACATAA
CTTACGGTAAATGGCCCGCCTGGCTGACCGCCCAACGACCCCCGCCCATTGACGTCAATAATGACGTATG
TTCCCATAGTAACGCCAATAGGGACTTTCCATTGACGTCAATGGGTGGAGTATTTACGGTAAACTGCCCA
CTTGGCAGTACATCAAGTGTATCATATGCCAAGTACGCCCCCTATTGACGTCAATGACGGTAAATGGCCC
GCCTGGCATTATGCCCAGTACATGACCTTATGGGACTTTCCTACTTGGCAGTACATCTACGTATTAGTCA
TCGCTATTACCATGGTGATGCGGTTTTGGCAGTACATCAATGGGCGTGGATAGCGGTTTGACTCACGGGG
ATTTCCAAGTCTCCACCCCATTGACGTCAATGGGAGTTTGTTTTGGCACCAAAATCAACGGGACTTTCCA
AAATGTCGTAACAACTCCGCCCCATTGACGCAAATGGGCGGTAGGCGTGTACGGTGGGAGGTCTATATAA
GCAGAGCTGGTTTAGTGAACCGTCAGATCCGCTAGCGCTACCGGACTCAGATCTCGAGGCCACCATGAAG
ATGGACAAAAAGACTATAGTTTGGTTTAGAAGAGACCTAAGGATTGAGGATAATCCTGCATTAGCAGCAG
CTGCTCACGAAGGATCTGTTTTTCCTGTCTTCATTTGGTGTCCTGAAGAAGAAGGACAGTTTTATCCTGG
AAGAGCTTCAAGATGGTGGATGAAACAATCACTTGCTCACTTATCTCAATCCTTGAAGGCTCTTGGATCT
GACCTCACTTTAATCAAAACCCACAACACGATTTCAGCGATCTTGGATTGTATCCGCGTTACCGGTGCTA
CAAAAGTCGTCTTTAACCACCTCTATGATCCTGTTTCGTTAGTTCGGGACCATACCGTAAAGGAGAAGCT
GGTGGAACGTGGGATCTCTGTGCAAAGCTACAATGGAGATCTATTGTATGAACCGTGGGAGATATACTGC
GAAAAGGGCAAACCTTTTACGAGTTTCAATTCTTACTGGAAGAAATGCTTAGATATGTCGATTGAATCCG
TTATGCTTCCTCCTCCTTGGCGGTTGATGCCAATAACTGCAGCGGCTGAAGCGATTTGGGCGTGTTCGAT
TGAAGAACTAGGGCTGGAGAATGAGGCCGAGAAACCGAGCAATGCGTTGTTAACTAGAGCTTGGTCTCCA
GGATGGAGCAATGCTGATAAGTTACTAAATGAGTTCATCGAGAAGCAGTTGATAGATTATGCAAAGAACA
GCAAGAAAGTTGTTGGGAATTCTACTTCACTACTTTCTCCGTATCTCCATTTCGGGGAAATAAGCGTCAG
ACACGTTTTCCAGTGTGCCCGGATGAAACAAATTATATGGGCAAGAGATAAGAACAGTGAAGGAGAAGAA
AGTGCAGATCTTTTTCTTAGGGGAATCGGTTTAAGAGAGTATTCTCGGTATATATGTTTCAACTTCCCGT
TTACTCACGAGCAATCGTTGTTGAGTCATCTTCGGTTTTTCCCTTGGGATGCTGATGTTGATAAGTTCAA
GGCCTGGAGACAAGGCAGGACCGGTTATCCGTTGGTGGATGCCGGAATGAGAGAGCTTTGGGCTACCGGA
TGGATGCATAACAGAATAAGAGTGATTGTTTCAAGCTTTGCTGTGAAGTTTCTTCTCCTTCCATGGAAAT
GGGGAATGAAGTATTTCTGGGATACACTTTTGGATGCTGATTTGGAATGTGACATCCTTGGCTGGCAGTA
TATCTCTGGGAGTATCCCCGATGGCCACGAGCTTGATCGCTTGGACAATCCCGCGTTACAAGGCGCCAAA
TATGACCCAGAAGGTGAGTACATAAGGCAATGGCTTCCCGAGCTTGCGAGATTGCCAACTGAATGGATCC
ATCATCCATGGGACGCTCCTTTAACCGTACTCAAAGCTTCTGGTGTGGAACTCGGAACAAACTATGCGAA
ACCCATTGTAGACATCGACACAGCTCGTGAGCTACTAGCTAAAGCTATTTCAAGAACCCGTGAAGCACAG
ATCATGATCGGAGCAGCAGCCCGGGTCATGGTGAGCAAGGGCGAGGAGGATAACATGGCCATCATCAAGG
AGTTCATGCGCTTCAAGGTGCACATGGAGGGCTCCGTGAACGGCCACGAGTTCGAGATCGAGGGCGAGGG
CGAGGGCCGCCCCTACGAGGGCACCCAGACCGCCAAGCTGAAGGTGACCAAGGGTGGCCCCCTGCCCTTC
GCCTGGGACATCCTGTCCCCTCAGTTCATGTACGGCTCCAAGGCCTACGTGAAGCACCCCGCCGACATCC
CCGACTACTTGAAGCTGTCCTTCCCCGAGGGCTTCAAGTGGGAGCGCGTGATGAACTTCGAGGACGGCGG
CGTGGTGACCGTGACCCAGGACTCCTCCCTGCAGGACGGCGAGTTCATCTACAAGGTGAAGCTGCGCGGC
ACCAACTTCCCCTCCGACGGCCCCGTAATGCAGAAGAAGACCATGGGCTGGGAGGCCTCCTCCGAGCGGA
TGTACCCCGAGGACGGCGCCCTGAAGGGCGAGATCAAGCAGAGGCTGAAGCTGAAGGACGGCGGCCACTA
CGACGCTGAGGTCAAGACCACCTACAAGGCCAAGAAGCCCGTGCAGCTGCCCGGCGCCTACAACGTCAAC
ATCAAGTTGGACATCACCTCCCACAACGAGGACTACACCATCGTGGAACAGTACGAACGCGCCGAGGGCC
GCCACTCCACCGGCGGCATGGACGAGCTGTACAAGCCAAAAAAGAAGAGAAAGGTAAGCGGCCGCGACTC
TAGATCATAATCAGCCATACCACATTTGTAGAGGTTTTACTTGCTTTAAAAAACCTCCCACACCTCCCCC
TGAACCTGAAACATAAAATGAATGCAATTGTTGTTGTTAACTTGTTTATTGCAGCTTATAATGGTTACAA
ATAAAGCAATAGCATCACAAATTTCACAAATAAAGCATTTTTTTCACTGCATTCTAGTTGTGGTTTGTCC
AAACTCATCAATGTATCTTAAGGCGTAAATTGTAAGCGTTAATATTTTGTTAAAATTCGCGTTAAATTTT
TGTTAAATCAGCTCATTTTTTAACCAATAGGCCGAAATCGGCAAAATCCCTTATAAATCAAAAGAATAGA
CCGAGATAGGGT
[37 nt withheld, positions 3233-3269]
AAAGAACGTGGACTCCAACGTCAAAGG
[49 nt withheld, positions 3297-3345]
T
[91 nt withheld, positions 3347-3437]
G
[124 nt withheld, positions 3439-3562]
CAGGTGGCACTTTTCGGGGAAATGTGCGCGGAACCCCTATTTGTTTATTTTTCTAAATACATTCAAATAT
GTATCCGCTCATGAGACAATAACCCTGATAAATGCTTCAATAATATTGAAAAAGGAAGAGTCCTGAGGCG
GAAAGAACCAGCTGTGGAATGTGTGTCAGTTAGGGTGTGGAAAGTCCCCAGGCTCCCCAGCAGGCAGAAG
TATGCAAAGCATGCATCTCAATTAGTCAGCAACCAGGTGTGGAAAGTCCCCAGGCTCCCCAGCAGGCAGA
AGTATGCAAAGCATGCATCTCAATTAGTCAGCAACCATAGTCCCGCCCCTAACTCCGCCCATCCCGCCCC
TAACTCCGCCCAGTTCCGCCCATTCTCCGCCCCATGGCTGACTAATTTTTTTTATTTATGCAGAGGCCGA
GGCCGCCTCGGCCTCTGAGCTATTCCAGAAGTAGTGAGGAGGCTTTTTTGGAGGCCTAGGCTTTTGCAAA
GATCGATCAAGAGACAGGATGAGGATCGTTTCGCATGATTGAACAAGATGGATTGCACGCAGGTTCTCCG
GCCGCTTGGGTGGAGAGGCTATTCGGCTATGACTGGGCACAACAGACAATCGGCTGCTCTGATGCCGCCG
TGTTCCGGCTGTCAGCGCAGGGGCGCCCGGTTCTTTTTGTCAAGACCGACCTGTCCGGTGCCCTGAATGA
ACTGCAAGACGAGGCAGCGCGGCTATCGTGGCTGGCCACGACGGGCGTTCCTTGCGCAGCTGTGCTCGAC
GTTGTCACTGAAGCGGGAAGGGACTGGCTGCTATTGGGCGAAGTGCCGGGGCAGGATCTCCTGTCATCTC
ACCTTGCTCCTGCCGAGAAAGTATCCATCATGGCTGATGCAATGCGGCGGCTGCATACGCTTGATCCGGC
TACCTGCCCATTCGACCACCAAGCGAAACATCGCATCGAGCGAGCACGTACTCGGATGGAAGCCGGTCTT
GTCGATCAGGATGATCTGGACGAAGAGCATCAGGGGCTCGCGCCAGCCGAACTGTTCGCCAGGCTCAAGG
CGAGCATGCCCGACGGCGAGGATCTCGTCGTGACCCATGGCGATGCCTGCTTGCCGAATATCATGGTGGA
AAATGGCCGCTTTTCTGGATTCATCGACTGTGGCCGGCTGGGTGTGGCGGACCGCTATCAGGACATAGCG
TTGGCTACCCGTGATATTGCTGAAGAGCTTGGCGGCGAATGGGCTGACCGCTTCCTCGTGCTTTACGGTA
TCGCCGCTCCCGATTCGCAGCGCATCGCCTTCTATCGCCTTCTTGACGAGTTCTTCTGAGCGGGACTCTG
GGGTTCGAAATGACCGACCAAGCGACGCCCAACCTGCCATCACGAGATTTCGATTCCACCGCCGCCTTCT
ATGAAAGGTTGGGCTTCGGAATCGTTTTCCGGGACGCCGGCTGGATGATCCTCCAGCGCGGGGATCTCAT
GCTGGAGTTCTTCGCCCACCCTAGGGGGAGGCTAACTGAAACACGGAAGGAGACAATACCGGAAGGAACC
CGCGCTATGACGGCAATAAAAAGACAGAATAAAACGCACGGTGTTGGGTCGTTTGTTCATAAACGCGGGG
TTCGGTCCCAGGGCTGGCACTCTGTCGATACCCCACCGAGACCCCATTGGGGCCAATACGCCCGCGTTTC
TTCCTTTTCCCCACCCCACCCCCCAAGTTCGGGTGAAGGCCCAGGGCTCGCAGCCAACGTCGGGGCGGCA
GGCCCTGCCATAGCCTCAGGTTACTCATATATACTTTAGATTGATTTAAAACTTCATTTTTAATTTAAAA
GGATCTAGGTGAAGATCCTTTTTGATAATCTCATGACCAAAATCCCTTAACGTGAGTTTTCGTTCCACTG
AGCGTCAGACCCCGTAGAAAAGATCAAAGGATCTTCTTGAGATCCTTTTTTTCTGCGCGTAATCTGCTGC
TTGCAAACAAAAAAACCACCGCTACCAGCGGTGGTTTGTTTGCCGGATCAAGAGCTACCAACTCTTTTTC
CGAAGGTAACTGGCTTCAGCAGAGCGCAGATACCAAATACTGTCCTTCTAGTGTAGCCGTAGTTAGGCCA
CCACTTCAAGAACTCTGTAGCACCGCCTACATACCTCGCTCTGCTAATCCTGTTACCAGTGGCTGCTGCC
AGTGGCGATAAGTCGTGTCTTACCGGGTTGGACTCAAGACGATAGTTACCGGATAAGGCGCAGCGGTCGG
GCTGAACGGGGGGTTCGTGCACACAGCCCAGCTTGGAGCGAACGACCTACACCGAACTGAGATACCTACA
GCGTGAGCTATGAGAAAGCGCCACGCTTCCCGAAGGGAGAAAGGCGGACAGGTATCCGGTAAGCGGCAGG
GTCGGAACAGGAGAGCGCACGAGGGAGCTTCCAGGGGGAAACGCCTGGTATCTTTATAGTCCTGTCGGGT
TTCGCCACCTCTGACTTGAGCGTCGATTTTTGTGATGCTCGTCAGGGGGGCGGAGCCTATGGAAAAACGC
CAGCAACGCGGCCTTTTTACGGTTCCTGGCCTTTTGCTGGCCTTTTGCTCACATGTTCTTTCCTGCGTTA
TCCCCTGATTCTGTGGATAACCGTATTACCGCCATGCAT
