Features (pLannotate 1.2.2; 16 found; start..end, strand, type, name):
     49..352     +  enhancer       CMV enhancer: human cytomegalovirus immediate early enhancer
    353..556     +  promoter       CMV promoter: human cytomegalovirus (CMV) immediate early promoter
    579..606     +  misc_feature   MCS (fragment): multiple cloning site
    613..2106    +  CDS            CRY2PHR: N-terminal photolyase homology region of Arabidopsis thaliana cryptochrome 2 binds to CIB1 upon exposure to blue light (Kennedy et al., 2010)
   2116..2823    +  CDS            mCherry: mCherry is a basic (constitutively fluorescent) red fluorescent protein published in 2004, derived from Discosoma sp.. It is reported to be a very rapidly-maturing monomer with low acid sensitivity.
   2824..2844    +  CDS            SV40 NLS: nuclear localization signal of SV40 (simian virus 40) large T antigen
   2861..2944    +  CDS            large T antigen (fragment): large T antigen from SV40 (simian virus 40)
   2967..3088    +  polyA_signal   SV40 poly(A) signal: SV40 polyadenylation signal
   3122..3550    -  rep_origin     f1 ori (sequence partly withheld): f1 bacteriophage origin of replication; arrow indicates direction of (+) strand synthesis
   3577..3681    +  promoter       AmpR promoter: bla
   3683..4040    +  promoter       SV40 promoter: SV40 enhancer and early promoter
   4075..4869    +  CDS            NeoR/KanR: aminoglycoside phosphotransferase from Tn5; aph(3')-II (or nptII); confers resistance to neomycin, kanamycin, and G418 (Geneticin®)
   4890..5042    +  CDS            ble (fragment): BLE_KLEPN - Experimental evidence at protein level: Swiss-Prot protein existence level 1. Binding protein with a strong affinity to the bleomycin family of antibiotics. Binds to CL990; an antimitotic-antibiotic compound. From Klebsiella pneumoniae.
   5101..5148    +  polyA_signal   HSV TK poly(A) signal: herpes simplex virus thymidine kinase polyadenylation signal (Cole and Stacy, 1985)
   5239..5255    -  polyA_signal   bGH poly(A) signal (fragment): bovine growth hormone polyadenylation signal
   5477..6065    +  rep_origin     ori: high-copy-number ColE1/pMB1/pBR322/pUC origin of replication
>Addgene plasmid #103819 | pPHR-mCherry-NLS | addgene full sequence | sequence record 199341 | Addgene NGS Result
GTAATCAATTACGGGGTCATTAGTTCATAGCCCATATATGGAGTTCCGCGTTACATAACTTACGGTAAAT
GGCCCGCCTGGCTGACCGCCCAACGACCCCCGCCCATTGACGTCAATAATGACGTATGTTCCCATAGTAA
CGCCAATAGGGACTTTCCATTGACGTCAATGGGTGGAGTATTTACGGTAAACTGCCCACTTGGCAGTACA
TCAAGTGTATCATATGCCAAGTACGCCCCCTATTGACGTCAATGACGGTAAATGGCCCGCCTGGCATTAT
GCCCAGTACATGACCTTATGGGACTTTCCTACTTGGCAGTACATCTACGTATTAGTCATCGCTATTACCA
TGGTGATGCGGTTTTGGCAGTACATCAATGGGCGTGGATAGCGGTTTGACTCACGGGGATTTCCAAGTCT
CCACCCCATTGACGTCAATGGGAGTTTGTTTTGGCACCAAAATCAACGGGACTTTCCAAAATGTCGTAAC
AACTCCGCCCCATTGACGCAAATGGGCGGTAGGCGTGTACGGTGGGAGGTCTATATAAGCAGAGCTGGTT
TAGTGAACCGTCAGATCCGCTAGCGCTACCGGACTCAGATCTCGAGGCCACCATGAAGATGGACAAAAAG
ACTATAGTTTGGTTTAGAAGAGACCTAAGGATTGAGGATAATCCTGCATTAGCAGCAGCTGCTCACGAAG
GATCTGTTTTTCCTGTCTTCATTTGGTGTCCTGAAGAAGAAGGACAGTTTTATCCTGGAAGAGCTTCAAG
ATGGTGGATGAAACAATCACTTGCTCACTTATCTCAATCCTTGAAGGCTCTTGGATCTGACCTCACTTTA
ATCAAAACCCACAACACGATTTCAGCGATCTTGGATTGTATCCGCGTTACCGGTGCTACAAAAGTCGTCT
TTAACCACCTCTATGATCCTGTTTCGTTAGTTCGGGACCATACCGTAAAGGAGAAGCTGGTGGAACGTGG
GATCTCTGTGCAAAGCTACAATGGAGATCTATTGTATGAACCGTGGGAGATATACTGCGAAAAGGGCAAA
CCTTTTACGAGTTTCAATTCTTACTGGAAGAAATGCTTAGATATGTCGATTGAATCCGTTATGCTTCCTC
CTCCTTGGCGGTTGATGCCAATAACTGCAGCGGCTGAAGCGATTTGGGCGTGTTCGATTGAAGAACTAGG
GCTGGAGAATGAGGCCGAGAAACCGAGCAATGCGTTGTTAACTAGAGCTTGGTCTCCAGGATGGAGCAAT
GCTGATAAGTTACTAAATGAGTTCATCGAGAAGCAGTTGATAGATTATGCAAAGAACAGCAAGAAAGTTG
TTGGGAATTCTACTTCACTACTTTCTCCGTATCTCCATTTCGGGGAAATAAGCGTCAGACACGTTTTCCA
GTGTGCCCGGATGAAACAAATTATATGGGCAAGAGATAAGAACAGTGAAGGAGAAGAAAGTGCAGATCTT
TTTCTTAGGGGAATCGGTTTAAGAGAGTATTCTCGGTATATATGTTTCAACTTCCCGTTTACTCACGAGC
AATCGTTGTTGAGTCATCTTCGGTTTTTCCCTTGGGATGCTGATGTTGATAAGTTCAAGGCCTGGAGACA
AGGCAGGACCGGTTATCCGTTGGTGGATGCCGGAATGAGAGAGCTTTGGGCTACCGGATGGATGCATAAC
AGAATAAGAGTGATTGTTTCAAGCTTTGCTGTGAAGTTTCTTCTCCTTCCATGGAAATGGGGAATGAAGT
ATTTCTGGGATACACTTTTGGATGCTGATTTGGAATGTGACATCCTTGGCTGGCAGTATATCTCTGGGAG
TATCCCCGATGGCCACGAGCTTGATCGCTTGGACAATCCCGCGTTACAAGGCGCCAAATATGACCCAGAA
GGTGAGTACATAAGGCAATGGCTTCCCGAGCTTGCGAGATTGCCAACTGAATGGATCCATCATCCATGGG
ACGCTCCTTTAACCGTACTCAAAGCTTCTGGTGTGGAACTCGGAACAAACTATGCGAAACCCATTGTAGA
CATCGACACAGCTCGTGAGCTACTAGCTAAAGCTATTTCAAGAACCCGTGAAGCACAGATCATGATCGGA
GCAGCAGCCCGGGTCATGGTGAGCAAGGGCGAGGAGGATAACATGGCCATCATCAAGGAGTTCATGCGCT
TCAAGGTGCACATGGAGGGCTCCGTGAACGGCCACGAGTTCGAGATCGAGGGCGAGGGCGAGGGCCGCCC
CTACGAGGGCACCCAGACCGCCAAGCTGAAGGTGACCAAGGGTGGCCCCCTGCCCTTCGCCTGGGACATC
CTGTCCCCTCAGTTCATGTACGGCTCCAAGGCCTACGTGAAGCACCCCGCCGACATCCCCGACTACTTGA
AGCTGTCCTTCCCCGAGGGCTTCAAGTGGGAGCGCGTGATGAACTTCGAGGACGGCGGCGTGGTGACCGT
GACCCAGGACTCCTCCCTGCAGGACGGCGAGTTCATCTACAAGGTGAAGCTGCGCGGCACCAACTTCCCC
TCCGACGGCCCCGTAATGCAGAAGAAGACCATGGGCTGGGAGGCCTCCTCCGAGCGGATGTACCCCGAGG
ACGGCGCCCTGAAGGGCGAGATCAAGCAGAGGCTGAAGCTGAAGGACGGCGGCCACTACGACGCTGAGGT
CAAGACCACCTACAAGGCCAAGAAGCCCGTGCAGCTGCCCGGCGCCTACAACGTCAACATCAAGTTGGAC
ATCACCTCCCACAACGAGGACTACACCATCGTGGAACAGTACGAACGCGCCGAGGGCCGCCACTCCACCG
GCGGCATGGACGAGCTGTACAAGCCAAAAAAGAAGAGAAAGGTAAGCGGCCGCGACTCTAGATCATAATC
AGCCATACCACATTTGTAGAGGTTTTACTTGCTTTAAAAAACCTCCCACACCTCCCCCTGAACCTGAAAC
ATAAAATGAATGCAATTGTTGTTGTTAACTTGTTTATTGCAGCTTATAATGGTTACAAATAAAGCAATAG
CATCACAAATTTCACAAATAAAGCATTTTTTTCACTGCATTCTAGTTGTGGTTTGTCCAAACTCATCAAT
GTATCTTAAGGCGTAAATTGTAAGCGTTAATATTTTGTTAAAATTCGCGTTAAATTTTTGTTAAATCAGC
TCATTTTTTAACCAATAGGCCGAAATCGGCAAAATCCCTTATAAATCAAAAGAATAGACCGAGATAGGGT
[37 nt withheld, positions 3221-3257]
AAAGAACGTGGACTCCAACGTCAAAGG
[49 nt withheld, positions 3285-3333]
T
[91 nt withheld, positions 3335-3425]
G
[124 nt withheld, positions 3427-3550]
CAGGTGGCACTTTTCGGGGAAATGTGCGCGGAACCCCTATTTGTTTATTTTTCTAAATACATTCAAATAT
GTATCCGCTCATGAGACAATAACCCTGATAAATGCTTCAATAATATTGAAAAAGGAAGAGTCCTGAGGCG
GAAAGAACCAGCTGTGGAATGTGTGTCAGTTAGGGTGTGGAAAGTCCCCAGGCTCCCCAGCAGGCAGAAG
TATGCAAAGCATGCATCTCAATTAGTCAGCAACCAGGTGTGGAAAGTCCCCAGGCTCCCCAGCAGGCAGA
AGTATGCAAAGCATGCATCTCAATTAGTCAGCAACCATAGTCCCGCCCCTAACTCCGCCCATCCCGCCCC
TAACTCCGCCCAGTTCCGCCCATTCTCCGCCCCATGGCTGACTAATTTTTTTTATTTATGCAGAGGCCGA
GGCCGCCTCGGCCTCTGAGCTATTCCAGAAGTAGTGAGGAGGCTTTTTTGGAGGCCTAGGCTTTTGCAAA
GATCGATCAAGAGACAGGATGAGGATCGTTTCGCATGATTGAACAAGATGGATTGCACGCAGGTTCTCCG
GCCGCTTGGGTGGAGAGGCTATTCGGCTATGACTGGGCACAACAGACAATCGGCTGCTCTGATGCCGCCG
TGTTCCGGCTGTCAGCGCAGGGGCGCCCGGTTCTTTTTGTCAAGACCGACCTGTCCGGTGCCCTGAATGA
ACTGCAAGACGAGGCAGCGCGGCTATCGTGGCTGGCCACGACGGGCGTTCCTTGCGCAGCTGTGCTCGAC
GTTGTCACTGAAGCGGGAAGGGACTGGCTGCTATTGGGCGAAGTGCCGGGGCAGGATCTCCTGTCATCTC
ACCTTGCTCCTGCCGAGAAAGTATCCATCATGGCTGATGCAATGCGGCGGCTGCATACGCTTGATCCGGC
TACCTGCCCATTCGACCACCAAGCGAAACATCGCATCGAGCGAGCACGTACTCGGATGGAAGCCGGTCTT
GTCGATCAGGATGATCTGGACGAAGAGCATCAGGGGCTCGCGCCAGCCGAACTGTTCGCCAGGCTCAAGG
CGAGCATGCCCGACGGCGAGGATCTCGTCGTGACCCATGGCGATGCCTGCTTGCCGAATATCATGGTGGA
AAATGGCCGCTTTTCTGGATTCATCGACTGTGGCCGGCTGGGTGTGGCGGACCGCTATCAGGACATAGCG
TTGGCTACCCGTGATATTGCTGAAGAGCTTGGCGGCGAATGGGCTGACCGCTTCCTCGTGCTTTACGGTA
TCGCCGCTCCCGATTCGCAGCGCATCGCCTTCTATCGCCTTCTTGACGAGTTCTTCTGAGCGGGACTCTG
GGGTTCGAAATGACCGACCAAGCGACGCCCAACCTGCCATCACGAGATTTCGATTCCACCGCCGCCTTCT
ATGAAAGGTTGGGCTTCGGAATCGTTTTCCGGGACGCCGGCTGGATGATCCTCCAGCGCGGGGATCTCAT
GCTGGAGTTCTTCGCCCACCCTAGGGGGAGGCTAACTGAAACACGGAAGGAGACAATACCGGAAGGAACC
CGCGCTATGACGGCAATAAAAAGACAGAATAAAACGCACGGTGTTGGGTCGTTTGTTCATAAACGCGGGG
TTCGGTCCCAGGGCTGGCACTCTGTCGATACCCCACCGAGACCCCATTGGGGCCAATACGCCCGCGTTTC
TTCCTTTTCCCCACCCCACCCCCCAAGTTCGGGTGAAGGCCCAGGGCTCGCAGCCAACGTCGGGGCGGCA
GGCCCTGCCATAGCCTCAGGTTACTCATATATACTTTAGATTGATTTAAAACTTCATTTTTAATTTAAAA
GGATCTAGGTGAAGATCCTTTTTGATAATCTCATGACCAAAATCCCTTAACGTGAGTTTTCGTTCCACTG
AGCGTCAGACCCCGTAGAAAAGATCAAAGGATCTTCTTGAGATCCTTTTTTTCTGCGCGTAATCTGCTGC
TTGCAAACAAAAAAACCACCGCTACCAGCGGTGGTTTGTTTGCCGGATCAAGAGCTACCAACTCTTTTTC
CGAAGGTAACTGGCTTCAGCAGAGCGCAGATACCAAATACTGTTCTTCTAGTGTAGCCGTAGTTAGGCCA
CCACTTCAAGAACTCTGTAGCACCGCCTACATACCTCGCTCTGCTAATCCTGTTACCAGTGGCTGCTGCC
AGTGGCGATAAGTCGTGTCTTACCGGGTTGGACTCAAGACGATAGTTACCGGATAAGGCGCAGCGGTCGG
GCTGAACGGGGGGTTCGTGCACACAGCCCAGCTTGGAGCGAACGACCTACACCGAACTGAGATACCTACA
GCGTGAGCTATGAGAAAGCGCCACGCTTCCCGAAGGGAGAAAGGCGGACAGGTATCCGGTAAGCGGCAGG
GTCGGAACAGGAGAGCGCACGAGGGAGCTTCCAGGGGGAAACGCCTGGTATCTTTATAGTCCTGTCGGGT
TTCGCCACCTCTGACTTGAGCGTCGATTTTTGTGATGCTCGTCAGGGGGGCGGAGCCTATGGAAAAACGC
CAGCAACGCGGCCTTTTTACGGTTCCTGGCCTTTTGCTGGCCTTTTGCTCACATGTTCTTTCCTGCGTTA
TCCCCTGATTCTGTGGATAACCGTATTACCGCCATGCATTAGTTATTAATA
