>Addgene plasmid #103819 | pPHR-mCherry-NLS | depositor partial sequence | sequence record 196717 | PHR
ATGAAGATGGACAAAAAGACTATAGTTTGGTTTAGAAGAGACCTAAGGATTGAGGATAATCCTGCATTAG
CAGCAGCTGCTCACGAAGGATCTGTTTTTCCTGTCTTCATTTGGTGTCCTGAAGAAGAAGGACAGTTTTA
TCCTGGAAGAGCTTCAAGATGGTGGATGAAACAATCACTTGCTCACTTATCTCAATCCTTGAAGGCTCTT
GGATCTGACCTCACTTTAATCAAAACCCACAACACGATTTCAGCGATCTTGGATTGTATCCGCGTTACCG
GTGCTACAAAAGTCGTCTTTAACCACCTCTATGATCCTGTTTCGTTAGTTCGGGACCATACCGTAAAGGA
GAAGCTGGTGGAACGTGGGATCTCTGTGCAAAGCTACAATGGAGATCTATTGTATGAACCGTGGGAGATA
TACTGCGAAAAGGGCAAACCTTTTACGAGTTTCAATTCTTACTGGAAGAAATGCTTAGATATGTCGATTG
AATCCGTTATGCTTCCTCCTCCTTGGCGGTTGATGCCAATAACTGCAGCGGCTGAAGCGATTTGGGCGTG
TTCGATTGAAGAACTAGGGCTGGAGAATGAGGCCGAGAAACCGAGCAATGCGTTGTTAACTAGAGCTTGG
TCTCCAGGATGGAGCAATGCTGATAAGTTACTAAATGAGTTCATCGAGAAGCAGTTGATAGATTATGCAA
AGAACAGCAAGAAAGTTGTTGGGAATTCTACTTCACTACTTTCTCCGTATCTCCATTTCGGGGAAATAAG
CGTCAGACACGTTTTCCAGTGTGCCCGGATGAAACAAATTATATGGGCAAGAGATAAGAACAGTGAAGGA
GAAGAAAGTGCAGATCTTTTTCTTAGGGGAATCGGTTTAAGAGAGTATTCTCGGTATATATGTTTCAACT
TCCCGTTTACTCACGAGCAATCGTTGTTGAGTCATCTTCGGTTTTTCCCTTGGGATGCTGATGTTGATAA
GTTCAAGGCCTGGAGACAAGGCAGGACCGGTTATCCGTTGGTGGATGCCGGAATGAGAGAGCTTTGGGCT
ACCGGATGGATGCATAACAGAATAAGAGTGATTGTTTCAAGCTTTGCTGTGAAGTTTCTTCTCCTTCCAT
GGAAATGGGGAATGAAGTATTTCTGGGATACACTTTTGGATGCTGATTTGGAATGTGACATCCTTGGCTG
GCAGTATATCTCTGGGAGTATCCCCGATGGCCACGAGCTTGATCGCTTGGACAATCCCGCGTTACAAGGC
GCCAAATATGACCCAGAAGGTGAGTACATAAGGCAATGGCTTCCCGAGCTTGCGAGATTGCCAACTGAAT
GGATCCATCATCCATGGGACGCTCCTTTAACCGTACTCAAAGCTTCTGGTGTGGAACTCGGAACAAACTA
TGCGAAACCCATTGTAGACATCGACACAGCTCGTGAGCTACTAGCTAAAGCTATTTCAAGAACCCGTGAA
GCACAGATCATGATCGGAGCAGCA
