>Addgene plasmid #103819 | pPHR-mCherry-NLS | depositor partial sequence | sequence record 196718 | mCherry
ATGGTGAGCAAGGGCGAGGAGGATAACATGGCCATCATCAAGGAGTTCATGCGCTTCAAGGTGCACATGG
AGGGCTCCGTGAACGGCCACGAGTTCGAGATCGAGGGCGAGGGCGAGGGCCGCCCCTACGAGGGCACCCA
GACCGCCAAGCTGAAGGTGACCAAGGGTGGCCCCCTGCCCTTCGCCTGGGACATCCTGTCCCCTCAGTTC
ATGTACGGCTCCAAGGCCTACGTGAAGCACCCCGCCGACATCCCCGACTACTTGAAGCTGTCCTTCCCCG
AGGGCTTCAAGTGGGAGCGCGTGATGAACTTCGAGGACGGCGGCGTGGTGACCGTGACCCAGGACTCCTC
CCTGCAGGACGGCGAGTTCATCTACAAGGTGAAGCTGCGCGGCACCAACTTCCCCTCCGACGGCCCCGTA
ATGCAGAAGAAGACCATGGGCTGGGAGGCCTCCTCCGAGCGGATGTACCCCGAGGACGGCGCCCTGAAGG
GCGAGATCAAGCAGAGGCTGAAGCTGAAGGACGGCGGCCACTACGACGCTGAGGTCAAGACCACCTACAA
GGCCAAGAAGCCCGTGCAGCTGCCCGGCGCCTACAACGTCAACATCAAGTTGGACATCACCTCCCACAAC
GAGGACTACACCATCGTGGAACAGTACGAACGCGCCGAGGGCCGCCACTCCACCGGCGGCATGGACGAGC
TGTACAAG
